>Addgene plasmid #244604 | CL20_mEGFP_FOidr_052 | addgene full sequence | sequence record 487965 | Addgene NGS Result
AAAAAAAATCTAACCTCAAGTCAAGGCTTTTCTATGGAATAAGGAATGGACAGCAGGGGGCTGTTTCATA
TACTGATGACCTCTTTATAGCCAACCTTTGTTCATGGCAGCCAGCATATGGGCATATGTTGCCAAACTCT
AAACCAAATACTCATTCTGATGTTTTAAATGATTTGCCCTCCCATATGTCCTTCCGAGTGAGAGACACAA
AAAATTCCAACACACTATTGCAATGAAAATAAATTTCCTTTATTAGCCAGAAGTCAGATGCTCAAGGGGC
TTCATGATGTCCCCATAATTTTTGGCAGAGGGAAAAAGATCTGCTAGCTCGAGCAGCTGAAGCTTTATTG
AGGCTTAAGCAGTGGGTTCCCTAGTTAGCCAGAGAGCTCCCAGGCTCAGATCTGGTCTAACCAGAGAGAC
CCAGTACAGGCAAAAAGCAGATCTTGTCTTCTTTGGGAGTGAATTAGCCCTTCCAGTCCCCCCTTTTCTT
TTAAAAAGTGGCTAAGATCTACAGCTGCCTTGTAAGTCATTGGTCTTAAAGGTACCGTAATCTTATCTAG
AACCGGTTCATGAGAAACTTTCAATGTGGGGCGGGCAATTGTTCCCCGTTGCCTCGACGGGAATGTCGTC
ATACTTTTCAAAATTAATCCCGGTGTTGCCTCCCGAAAACAGCTCTTGCTCTAAGCGTTCGCTAGGAGGA
AGTGGCTTACTCCAATCGTCCTCGTCTGATTTGTCGCACCAACGAGAGTTGCCGCCGCGCTCGAACTTAC
CGAATCCCGAGCGGTCTCCGCGGGAGCCAATGCCGTCGTAGTCGGAGCGTCCACGATCGTCGAAACGTCC
ACGTGAGCCAGATCCGCGATCAGAAAAGAAGCTCGACTTCCCGCGTGAGTCTGAGCGGGACCCGAAGGAA
GAGTATGCATCCTTATCCTTCGAACTCGACCAGCCGGAGCTATCCTTATCGTAAAAGCCCTTCGTTGCCT
CACGGTTGCGCAGATGAGGCGGAATGTAGCGGCCTTTGCTCGCGGTGGAACCTCCACTTTGATTATCACT
AGAATTAAGGTCCAGCCCAGCAAATTGCTGGTCTAACCCTAACGCATTTTCCACCGCAACGTGAGACATC
CGGGAAGCGGCCGCACTTCCCCCGGAGCCTCCGCTTCCGCCCTTGTACAGCTCGTCCATGCCGAGAGTGA
TCCCGGCGGCGGTCACGAACTCCAGCAGGACCATGTGATCGCGCTTCTCGTTGGGGTCTTTGCTCAGCTT
GGACTGGGTGCTCAGGTAGTGGTTGTCGGGCAGCAGCACGGGGCCGTCGCCGATGGGGGTGTTCTGCTGG
TAGTGGTCGGCGAGCTGCACGCTGCCGTCCTCGATGTTGTGGCGGATCTTGAAGTTCACCTTGATGCCGT
TCTTCTGCTTGTCGGCCATGATATAGACGTTGTGGCTGTTGTAGTTGTACTCCAGCTTGTGCCCCAGGAT
GTTGCCGTCCTCCTTGAAGTCGATGCCCTTCAGCTCGATGCGGTTCACCAGGGTGTCGCCCTCGAACTTC
ACCTCGGCGCGGGTCTTGTAGTTGCCGTCGTCCTTGAAGAAGATGGTGCGCTCCTGGACGTAGCCTTCGG
GCATGGCGGACTTGAAGAAGTCGTGCTGCTTCATGTGGTCGGGGTAGCGGCTGAAGCACTGCACGCCGTA
GGTCAGGGTGGTCACGAGGGTGGGCCAGGGCACGGGCAGCTTGCCGGTGGTGCAGATGAACTTCAGGGTC
AGCTTGCCGTAGGTGGCATCGCCCTCGCCCTCGCCGGACACGCTGAACTTGTGGCCGTTTACGTCGCCGT
CCAGCTCGACCAGGATGGGCACCACCCCGGTGAACAGCTCCTCGCCCTTGCTCACCATGGTGGCGACCGG
TGGATCCCGGGCCCGCGGTACCGTCGACTGCAGAATTCGGTTCACTAAACGAGCCCGGTTCACTAAACGA
GCTCTGCTTATATAGACCTCCCACCGTACACGCCTACCGCCCATTTGCGTCAATGGGGCGGAGTTGTTAC
GACATTTTGGAAAGTCCCGTTGATTTTGGTGCCAAAACAAACTCCCATTGACGTCAATGGGGTGGAGACT
TGGAAATCCCCGTGAGTCAAACCGCTATCCACGCCCATTGATGTACTGCCAAAACCGCATCACCATGGTA
ATAGCGATGACTAATACGTAGATGTACTGCCAAGTAGGAAAGTCCCATAAGGTCATGTACTGGGCATAAT
GCCAGGCGGGCCATTTACCGTCATTGACGTCAATAGGGGGCGTACTTGGCATATGATACACTTGATGTAC
TGCCAAGTGGGCAGTTTACCGTAAATACTCCACCCATTGACGTCAATGGAAAGTCCCTATTGGCGTTACT
ATGGGAACATACGTCATTATTGACGTCAATGGGCGGGGGTCGTTGGGCGGTCAGCCAGGCGGGCCATTTA
CCGTAAGTTATGTAACGCGGAACTCCATATATGGGCTATGAACTAATGACCCCGTAATTGATTACTATTA
ATAACTAGCACGCGTTCGAAGCTTGAGCTCGGTCCCCTCGGGGTTGGGAGGTGGGTCTGAAACGATAATG
GTGAATATCCCTGCCTAACTCTATTCACTATAGAAAGTACAGCAAAAACTATTCTTAAACCTACCAAGCC
TCCTACTATCATTATGAATAATTTTATATACCACAGCCAATTTGTTATGTTAAACCAATTCCACAAACTT
GCCCATTTATCTAATTCCAATAATTCTTGTTCATTCTTTTCTTGCTGGTTTTGCGATTCTTCAATTAAGG
AGTGTATTAAGCTTGTGTAATTGTTAATTTCTCTGTCCCACTCCATCCAGGTCGTGTGATTCCAAATCTG
TTCCAGAGATTTATTACTCCAACTAGCATTCCAAGGCACAGCAGTGGTGCAAATGAGTTTTCCAGAGCAA
CCCCAAATCCCCAGGAGCTGTTGATCCTTTAGGTATCTTTCCACAGCCAGGATTCTTGCCTGGAGCTGCT
TGATGCCCCAGACTGTGAGTTGCAACAGATGCTGTTGCGCCTCAATAGCCCTCAGCAAATTGTTCTGCTG
CTGCACTATACCAGACAATAATTGTCTGGCCTGTACCGTCAGCGTCATTGACGCTGCGCCCATAGTGCTT
CCTGCTGCTCCCAAGAACCCAAGGAACAAAGCTCCTATTCCCACTGCTCTTTTTTCTCTCTGCACCACTC
TTCTCTTTGCCTTGGTGGGTGCTACTCCTAATGGTTCAATTTTTACTACTTTATATTTATATAATTCACT
TCTCCAATTGTCCCTCATATCTCCTCCTTATGGTGTTTTACTAAACTTTTCCATGTTCTAATCCTCATCC
TGTCTACTTGCCACACAATCATCACCTGCCATCTGTTTTCCATAATCCCTAATGATCTTTGCTTTTCTTC
TTGGCACTACTTTTATGTCACTATTATCTTGTATTACTACTGCCCCTTCACCTTTCCAGAGGAGCTTTGC
TGGTCCTTTCCAAAGTGGATTTCTGCTGTCCCTGTAATAAACCCGAAAATTTTGAATTTTTGTAATTTGT
TTTTGTAATTCTTTAGTTTGTATGTCTGTTGCTATTATGTCTACTATTCTTTCCCCTGCACTGTACCCCC
CAATCCCCCCTTTTCTTTTAAAATTGTGGATGAATACTGCCATTTGTACTGCTGTCTTAAGATGTTCAGC
CTGATCTCTTACCTGTCCTATAATTTTCTTTAATTCTTTATTCATAGATTCTACTACTCCTTGACTTTGG
GGATTGTAGGGAATTTCCAGGTCTGAAGATCCTGCTGCTTGCTGTGCTTTTTTCTTACTTTTGTTTTGCT
CTTCCTCTATCTTGTCTAAAGCTTCCTTGGTGTCTTTTATCTCTATCCTTTGATGCACACAATAGAGGGT
TGCTACTGTATTATATAATGATCTAAGTTCTTCTGATCCTGTCTGAAGGGATGGTTGTAGCTGTCCCAGT
ATTTGTCTACAGCCTTCTGATGTTTCTAACAGGCCAGTATTAACTGCGAATCGTTCTAGCTCCCTGCTTG
CCCATACTATATGTTTTAATTTATATTTTTTCTTTCCCCCTGGCCTTAACCGAATTTTTTCCCATCGCGA
TCTAATTCTCCCCCGCTTAATACTGACGCTCTCGCACCCATCTCTCTCCTTCTAGCCTCCGCTAGTCAAA
ATTTTTGGCGTACTCACCAGTCGCCGCCCCTCGCCTCTTGCCGTGCGCGCTTCAGCAAGCCGAGTCCTGC
GTCGAGAGAGCTCCTCTGGTTTCCCTTTCGCTTTCAAGTCCCTGTTCGGGCGCCACTGCTAGAGATTTTC
CACACTGACTAAAAGGGTCTGAGGGATCTCTAGTTACCAGAGTCACACAACAGACGGGCACACACTACTT
GAAGCACTCAAGGCAAGCTTTATTGAGGCTTAAGCAGTGGGTTCCCTAGTTAGCCAGAGAGCTCCCAGGC
TCAGATCTGGTCTAACCAGAGAGACCCAGTACAGGCAAAAAGCAGCTGCTTATATGCAGGATCTGAGGGC
TCGCCACTCCCCAGTCCCGCCCAGGCCACGCCTCCCATGGTAATAGCGATGACTAATACGTAGATGTACT
GCCAAGTAGGAAAGTCCCATAAGGTCATGTACTGGGCATAATGCCAGGCGGGCCATTTACCGTCATTGAC
GTCAATAGGGGGCGTACTTGGCATATGATACACTTGATGTACTGCCAAGTGGGCAGTTTACCGTAAATAC
TCCACCCATTGACGTCAATGGAAAGTCCCTATTGGCGTTACTATGGGAACATACGTCATTATTGACGTCA
ATGGGCGGGGGTCGTTGGGCGGTCAGCCAGGCGGGCCATTTACCGTAAGTTATGTAACGCGGAACTCCAT
ATATGGGCTATGAACTAATGACCCCGTAATTGATTACTATTAATAACTAGTCAATAATCAATGTCGACCC
AGGTGGCACTTTTCGGGGAAATGTGCGCGGAACCCCTATTTGTTTATTTTTCTAAATACATTCAAATATG
TATCCGCTCATGAGACAATAACCCTGATAAATGCTTCAATAATATTGAAAAAGGAAGAGTATGAGTATTC
AACATTTCCGTGTCGCCCTTATTCCCTTTTTTGCGGCATTTTGCCTTCCTGTTTTTGCTCACCCAGAAAC
GCTGGTGAAAGTAAAAGATGCTGAAGATCAGTTGGGTGCACGAGTGGGTTACATCGAACTGGATCTCAAC
AGCGGTAAGATCCTTGAGAGTTTTCGCCCCGAAGAACGTTTTCCAATGATGAGCACTTTTAAAGTTCTGC
TATGTGGCGCGGTATTATCCCGTATTGACGCCGGGCAAGAGCAACTCGGTCGCCGCATACACTATTCTCA
GAATGACTTGGTTGAGTACTCACCAGTCACAGAAAAGCATCTTACGGATGGCATGACAGTAAGAGAATTA
TGCAGTGCTGCCATAACCATGAGTGATAACACTGCGGCCAACTTACTTCTGACAACGATCGGAGGACCGA
AGGAGCTAACCGCTTTTTTGCACAACATGGGGGATCATGTAACTCGCCTTGATCGTTGGGAACCGGAGCT
GAATGAAGCCATACCAAACGACGAGCGTGACACCACGATGCCTGTAGCAATGGCAACAACGTTGCGCAAA
CTATTAACTGGCGAACTACTTACTCTAGCTTCCCGGCAACAATTAATAGACTGGATGGAGGCGGATAAAG
TTGCAGGACCACTTCTGCGCTCGGCCCTTCCGGCTGGCTGGTTTATTGCTGATAAATCTGGAGCCGGTGA
GCGTGGGTCTCGCGGTATCATTGCAGCACTGGGGCCAGATGGTAAGCCCTCCCGTATCGTAGTTATCTAC
ACGACGGGGAGTCAGGCAACTATGGATGAACGAAATAGACAGATCGCTGAGATAGGTGCCTCACTGATTA
AGCATTGGTAACTGTCAGACCAAGTTTACTCATATATACTTTAGATTGATTTAAAACTTCATTTTTAATT
TAAAAGGATCTAGGTGAAGATCCTTTTTGATAATCTCATGACCAAAATCCCTTAACGTGAGTTTTCGTTC
CACTGAGCGTCAGACCCCGTAGAAAAGATCAAAGGATCTTCTTGAGATCCTTTTTTTCTGCGCGTAATCT
GCTGCTTGCAAACAAAAAAACCACCGCTACCAGCGGTGGTTTGTTTGCCGGATCAAGAGCTACCAACTCT
TTTTCCGAAGGTAACTGGCTTCAGCAGAGCGCAGATACCAAATACTGTTCTTCTAGTGTAGCCGTAGTTA
GGCCACCACTTCAAGAACTCTGTAGCACCGCCTACATACCTCGCTCTGCTAATCCTGTTACCAGTGGCTG
CTGCCAGTGGCGATAAGTCGTGTCTTACCGGGTTGGACTCAAGACGATAGTTACCGGATAAGGCGCAGCG
GTCGGGCTGAACGGGGGGTTCGTGCACACAGCCCAGCTTGGAGCGAACGACCTACACCGAACTGAGATAC
CTACAGCGTGAGCTATGAGAAAGCGCCACGCTTCCCGAAGGGAGAAAGGCGGACAGGTATCCGGTAAGCG
GCAGGGTCGGAACAGGAGAGCGCACGAGGGAGCTTCCAGGGGGAAACGCCTGGTATCTTTATAGTCCTGT
CGGGTTTCGCCACCTCTGACTTGAGCGTCGATTTTTGTGATGCTCGTCAGGGGGGCGGAGCCTATGGAAA
AACGCCAGCAACGCGGCCTTTTTACGGTTCCTGGCCTTTTGCTGGCCTTTTGCTCACATGTTCTTTCCTG
CGTTATCCCCTGATTCTGTGGATAACCGTATTACCGCCTTTGAGTGAGCTGATACCGCTCGCCGCAGCCG
AACGACCGAGCGCAGCGAGTCAGTGAGCGAGGAAGCGGAAGAGCGCCCAATACGCAAACCGCCTCTCCCC
GCGCGTTGGCCGATTCATTAATGCAGCGGATCCAGACATGATAAGATACATTGATGAGTTTGGACAAACC
ACAACTAGAATGCAGTGAAAAAAATGCTTTATTTGTGAAATTTGTGATGCTATTGCTTTATTTGTAACCA
TTATAAGCTGCAATAAACAAGTTAGCTTTTTGCAAAAGCCTAGGCCTCCAAAAAAGCCTCCTCACTACTT
CTGGAATAGCTCAGAGGCCGAGGCGGCCTCGGCCTCTGCATAAATAAAAAAAATTAGTCAGCCATGGGGC
GGAGAATGGGCGGAACTGGGCGGAGTTAGGGGCGGGATGGGCGGAGTTAGGGGCGGGACTATGGTTGCTG
ACTAATTGAGATGCGGATCCGCTGGCACGACAGGTTTCCCGACTGGAAAGCGGGCAGTGAGCGCAACGCA
ATTAATGTGAGTTAGCTCACTCATTAGGCACCCCAGGCTTTACACTTTATGCTTCCGGCTCGTATGTTGT
GTGGAATTGTGAGCGGATAACAATTTCACACAGGAAACAGCTATGACCATGATTACGCCAAGCTTGGGCT
GCAGGTCGAGGGATCTCCATAAGAGAAGAGGGACAGCTATGACTGGGAGTAGTCAGGAGAGGAGGAAAAA
TCTGGCTAGTAAAACATGTAAGGAAAATTTTAGGGATGTTAAAGAAAAAAATAACACAAAACAAAATAT
Features (pLannotate 1.2.2; 29 found; start..end, strand, type, name):
    199..254     -  polyA_signal   β-globin poly(A) signal: rabbit β-globin polyadenylation signal (Gil and Proudfoot, 1987)
    340..475     -  LTR            3' LTR (ΔU3) (fragment): self-inactivating 3' long terminal repeat (LTR) from HIV-1
    477..545     -  CDS            nef (fragment): NEF_HV1Z2 - Experimental evidence at protein level: Swiss-Prot protein existence level 1. Extracellular Nef protein targets CD4(+) T-lymphocytes for apoptosis by interacting with CXCR4 surface receptors. From Human immunodeficiency virus type 1 group M subtype D (isolate Z2/CDC-Z34) (HIV-1).
    571..1119    -  CDS            DDX3X (fragment): DDX3X_HUMAN - Also known as DBX From Homo sapiens (Human).
   1162..1878    -  CDS            mEGFP: mEGFP is a basic (constitutively fluorescent) green fluorescent protein published in 2002, derived from Aequorea victoria. It has moderate acid sensitivity.
   1892..1929    -  misc_feature   MCS (fragment): multiple cloning site
   1928..1944    -  promoter       tight TRE promoter (fragment): Tet-responsive promoter PTight, consisting of seven tet operator sequences followed by the minimal CMV promoter
   1960..2163    -  promoter       CMV promoter: human cytomegalovirus (CMV) immediate early promoter
   2164..2467    -  enhancer       CMV enhancer: human cytomegalovirus immediate early enhancer
   2535..2551    -  misc_feature   MCS (fragment): multiple cloning site
   2551..2576    -  CDS            Rev (fragment): human immunodeficiency virus 1 (HIV-1) Rev protein; rev; enhances nuclear export of unspliced and incompletely spliced viral mRNAs
   2953..3186    -  misc_feature   RRE: The Rev response element (RRE) of HIV-1 allows for Rev-dependent mRNA export from the nucleus to the cytoplasm.
   3320..3403    -  CDS            vif (fragment): VIF_HV1BR - Experimental evidence at protein level: Swiss-Prot protein existence level 1. Counteracts the innate antiviral activity of host APOBEC3F and APOBEC3G. Forms a complex with host APOBEC3F and APOBEC3G thus preventing the entry of these lethally hypermutating enzymes into progeny virions. Recruits an active E3 ubiquitin ligase complex composed of elongin BC, CUL5, and RBX2 to induce polyubiquitination of APOBEC3G and APOBEC3F. In turn, they are directed to the 26S proteasome for degradation. Vif interaction with APOBEC3G also blocks its cytidine deaminase activity in a proteasome-inde
   3546..3663    -  misc_feature   cPPT/CTS: central polypurine tract and central termination sequence of HIV-1
   3812..4171    -  CDS            HIV-1 gag (fragment): gag protein from human immunodeficiency virus 1; gag
   4155..4280    -  misc_feature   HIV-1 Ψ: packaging signal of human immunodeficiency virus type 1
   4327..4584    -  LTR            5' LTR (truncated): truncated 5' long terminal repeat (LTR) from HIV-1
   4586..4965    -  enhancer       CMV enhancer: human cytomegalovirus immediate early enhancer
   4996..5100    +  promoter       AmpR promoter: bla
   5101..5961    +  CDS            AmpR: β-lactamase; bla; confers resistance to ampicillin, carbenicillin, and related antibiotics
   6132..6720    +  rep_origin     ori: high-copy-number ColE1/pMB1/pBR322/pUC origin of replication
   6903..6957    +  CDS            lacI (fragment): lac repressor; lacI; The lac repressor binds to the lac operator to inhibit transcription in E. coli. This inhibition can be relieved by adding lactose or isopropyl-β-D-thiogalactopyranoside (IPTG).
   6959..7093    -  polyA_signal   SV40 poly(A) signal: SV40 polyadenylation signal
   7113..7248    -  rep_origin     SV40 ori: SV40 origin of replication
   7272..7294    -  promoter       SV40 promoter (fragment): SV40 enhancer and early promoter
   7301..7340    +  CDS            lacI (fragment): lac repressor; lacI; The lac repressor binds to the lac operator to inhibit transcription in E. coli. This inhibition can be relieved by adding lactose or isopropyl-β-D-thiogalactopyranoside (IPTG).
   7353..7374    +  protein_bind   CAP binding site: CAP binding activates transcription in the presence of cAMP. E. coli catabolite activator protein
   7389..7419    +  promoter       lac promoter: promoter for the E. coli lac operon
   7427..7443    +  protein_bind   lac operator: The lac repressor binds to the lac operator to inhibit transcription in E. coli. This inhibition can be relieved by adding lactose or isopropyl-β-D-thiogalactopyranoside (IPTG). lac repressor encoded by lacI
