[The description below was written by a language model from this plasmid's Addgene catalogue record and pLannotate feature annotations shown in this document.]
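Description:
CL20_mEGFP_FOidr_052 is a mammalian expression plasmid built on the CL20 backbone. The catalogue lists it only as a mammalian expression vector, but the feature table shows the architecture of an HIV-1-derived, self-inactivating lentiviral transfer vector. It is propagated in E. coli through a high-copy ColE1/pUC-type origin and selected with ampicillin via the β-lactamase gene. A recombination-reducing growth strain is recorded, as is usual for plasmids carrying repeated LTR sequences.

The viral portion begins with a CMV enhancer fused to a truncated 5' LTR, an arrangement that generally drives genomic RNA production in packaging cells without Tat. This is followed by the Ψ packaging signal with a partial gag region, the cPPT/CTS, and the Rev response element for Rev-dependent nuclear export. A ΔU3 3' LTR fragment closes the viral portion, with a rabbit β-globin polyadenylation signal downstream. An SV40 origin and SV40 poly(A) signal also lie in the backbone.

Between the RRE and the 3' LTR, an internal CMV enhancer/promoter drives monomeric EGFP fused at the N terminus of the insert, FOidr_052. This insert is an unmutated intrinsically disordered region taken from the human fusion protein DDX3X_MRAS, and the depositor comment indicates it spans residues 1–183. The annotation recognises this segment as a DDX3X fragment and detects no separate MRAS portion. No mammalian selection marker is annotated, so mEGFP fluorescence is the only readout for expressing cells.

The construct is intended to express the fluorescently tagged IDR in mammalian cells. The associated study concerns protein condensate formation and its links to RNA biology, which suggests the plasmid is used to image the IDR's localisation or condensate-forming behaviour.
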