Addgene plasmid #244604: CL20_mEGFP_FOidr_052
Purpose: Express mEGFP-tagged intrinsically disordered protein (IDR), FOidr_052, derived from human fusion protein DDX3X_MRAS
Depositing lab: Richard Kriwacki. Depositing organization: St. Jude Children's Research Hospital. Publication: Proteome-wide computational analyses reveal links between protein condensate formation and RNA biology. Maiti S, Tripathi S, Baggett DW, Phillips AH, Park CG, Wang J, Wahiduzzaman, Freyaldenhoven WT, Kinger S, Pioso BJ, Bollinger JC, Somjee R, Lang B, Babu MM, Kriwacki RW. Sci Adv. 2025 Dec 5;11(49):eady1420. doi: 10.1126/sciadv.ady1420. Epub 2025 Dec 3. PubMed 41337585.
Backbone
  Vector backbone: CL20
  Vector type: Mammalian Expression
Growth in bacteria
  Bacterial resistance: Ampicillin, 100 μg/mL
  Growth temperature: 37°C
  Growth strain: NEB Stable
  Copy number: High Copy
Gene/Insert
  Gene/Insert name: FOidr_052
  Species: H. sapiens (human)
  Mutation: Unmutated
  Tag / fusion protein: monomeric EGFP (N terminal on insert)
  Cloning method: Restriction Enzyme; 5′ cloning site Unknown (unknown if destroyed)
Terms and licenses: Academic/Nonprofit Terms; Industry Terms: Not Available to Industry
Depositor comments: DDX3X_MRAS_1_183
How to cite: CL20_mEGFP_FOidr_052 was a gift from Richard Kriwacki (Addgene plasmid # 244604 ; http://n2t.net/addgene:244604 ; RRID:Addgene_244604)
